Addgene plasmid #86049: pHA-N1
Purpose: (Empty Backbone) A mammalian expression vector with a HA-tag at C-terminus.
Depositing lab: Lei Lu. Depositing organization: Nanyang Technological University. Publication: A ternary complex comprising transportin1, Rab8 and the ciliary targeting signal directs proteins to ciliary membranes. Madugula V, Lu L. J Cell Sci. 2016 Oct 15;129(20):3922-3934. Epub 2016 Sep 15. 10.1242/jcs.194019 PubMed 27633000.
Backbone
  Vector backbone: pEGFP-N1
  Backbone manufacturer: Clontech
  Backbone size (bp): 4030
  Modifications to backbone: EGFP is replaced by HA tag
  Vector type: Mammalian Expression
  Promoter: CMV
  Selectable markers: Neomycin (select with G418)
  Tag / fusion protein: HA tag (C terminal on insert)
Growth in bacteria
  Bacterial resistance: Kanamycin, 50 μg/mL
  Growth temperature: 37°C
  Growth strain: DH5alpha
  Copy number: High Copy
Gene/Insert
  Cloning method: Restriction Enzyme
  Sequencing primers: 5′ CMV-F
Terms and licenses: Academic/Nonprofit Terms; Industry Terms: Not Available to Industry
Depositor comments: Differs from pEGFP-N1 (Clontech) in containing HA tag instead of EGFP between BamHI and NotI.
How to cite: pHA-N1 was a gift from Lei Lu (Addgene plasmid # 86049 ; http://n2t.net/addgene:86049 ; RRID:Addgene_86049)
