[The description below was written by a language model from this plasmid's Addgene catalogue record and pLannotate feature annotations shown in this document.]
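Description:
pHA-N1 is an empty mammalian expression backbone of 4,030 bp derived from Clontech's pEGFP-N1, in which the EGFP coding sequence between the BamHI and NotI sites has been replaced by a short HA epitope tag. It is designed so that an open reading frame cloned by restriction enzymes into the multiple cloning site, in frame and without a stop codon, is expressed as a fusion carrying HA at its C-terminus. Transcription is driven by the human cytomegalovirus immediate early enhancer and promoter located just upstream of the cloning site, and transcripts are terminated by the SV40 polyadenylation signal downstream. The automated feature table does not annotate the HA tag itself, presumably because it is so short. The small "large T antigen", "ble" and "bGH poly(A)" fragments it reports are most likely incidental matches to residual SV40- and Tn5-derived backbone sequence rather than functional elements.

The plasmid is propagated in E. coli at high copy number from a pUC-type ColE1 origin, and it also carries an f1 phage origin that permits single-stranded DNA production. A single NeoR/KanR gene (aminoglycoside phosphotransferase from Tn5) serves both hosts. A bacterial bla-type promoter drives it for kanamycin selection in bacteria, and the SV40 enhancer and early promoter, paired with the HSV TK polyadenylation signal, drives it for G418 selection of stably transfected mammalian cells. The vector is suited to transient or stable expression of HA-tagged proteins for antibody-based detection, such as immunoblotting, immunofluorescence or immunoprecipitation. The associated publication concerns the targeting of proteins to ciliary membranes.
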