Features (pLannotate 1.2.2; 13 found; start..end, strand, type, name):
     61..364     +  enhancer       CMV enhancer: human cytomegalovirus immediate early enhancer
    365..568     +  promoter       CMV promoter: human cytomegalovirus (CMV) immediate early promoter
    609..665     +  misc_feature   MCS: multiple cloning site
    712..795     +  CDS            large T antigen (fragment): large T antigen from SV40 (simian virus 40)
    818..939     +  polyA_signal   SV40 poly(A) signal: SV40 polyadenylation signal
    973..1401    -  rep_origin     f1 ori (sequence partly withheld): f1 bacteriophage origin of replication; arrow indicates direction of (+) strand synthesis
   1428..1532    +  promoter       AmpR promoter: bla
   1534..1891    +  promoter       SV40 promoter: SV40 enhancer and early promoter
   1926..2720    +  CDS            NeoR/KanR: aminoglycoside phosphotransferase from Tn5; aph(3')-II (or nptII); confers resistance to neomycin, kanamycin, and G418 (Geneticin®)
   2741..2893    +  CDS            ble (fragment): BLE_KLEPN - Experimental evidence at protein level: Swiss-Prot protein existence level 1. Binding protein with a strong affinity to the bleomycin family of antibiotics. Binds to CL990; an antimitotic-antibiotic compound. From Klebsiella pneumoniae.
   2952..2999    +  polyA_signal   HSV TK poly(A) signal: herpes simplex virus thymidine kinase polyadenylation signal (Cole and Stacy, 1985)
   3090..3106    -  polyA_signal   bGH poly(A) signal (fragment): bovine growth hormone polyadenylation signal
   3328..3916    +  rep_origin     ori: high-copy-number ColE1/pMB1/pBR322/pUC origin of replication
>Addgene plasmid #86049 | pHA-N1 | depositor full sequence | sequence record 168056 | contains complete plasmid sequence
TAGTTATTAATAGTAATCAATTACGGGGTCATTAGTTCATAGCCCATATATGGAGTTCCGCGTTACATAA
CTTACGGTAAATGGCCCGCCTGGCTGACCGCCCAACGACCCCCGCCCATTGACGTCAATAATGACGTATG
TTCCCATAGTAACGCCAATAGGGACTTTCCATTGACGTCAATGGGTGGAGTATTTACGGTAAACTGCCCA
CTTGGCAGTACATCAAGTGTATCATATGCCAAGTACGCCCCCTATTGACGTCAATGACGGTAAATGGCCC
GCCTGGCATTATGCCCAGTACATGACCTTATGGGACTTTCCTACTTGGCAGTACATCTACGTATTAGTCA
TCGCTATTACCATGGTGATGCGGTTTTGGCAGTACATCAATGGGCGTGGATAGCGGTTTGACTCACGGGG
ATTTCCAAGTCTCCACCCCATTGACGTCAATGGGAGTTTGTTTTGGCACCAAAATCAACGGGACTTTCCA
AAATGTCGTAACAACTCCGCCCCATTGACGCAAATGGGCGGTAGGCGTGTACGGTGGGAGGTCTATATAA
GCAGAGCTGGTTTAGTGAACCGTCAGATCCGCTAGCGCTACCGGACTCAGATCTCGAGCTCAAGCTTCGA
ATTCTGCAGTCGACGGTACCGCGGGCCCGGGATCCATACCCATACGACGTGCCAGACTACGCATAAGCGG
CCGCGACTCTAGATCATAATCAGCCATACCACATTTGTAGAGGTTTTACTTGCTTTAAAAAACCTCCCAC
ACCTCCCCCTGAACCTGAAACATAAAATGAATGCAATTGTTGTTGTTAACTTGTTTATTGCAGCTTATAA
TGGTTACAAATAAAGCAATAGCATCACAAATTTCACAAATAAAGCATTTTTTTCACTGCATTCTAGTTGT
GGTTTGTCCAAACTCATCAATGTATCTTAAGGCGTAAATTGTAAGCGTTAATATTTTGTTAAAATTCGCG
TTAAATTTTTGTTAAATCAGCTCATTTTTTAACCAATAGGCCGAAATCGGCAAAATCCCTTATAAATCAA
AAGAATAGACCGAGATAGGGT
[37 nt withheld, positions 1072-1108]
AAAGAACGTGGACTCCAACGTCAAAGG
[49 nt withheld, positions 1136-1184]
T
[91 nt withheld, positions 1186-1276]
G
[124 nt withheld, positions 1278-1401]
CAGGTGGCACTTTTCGGGGAAATGTGCGCGGAACCCCTATTTGTTTATTTTTCTAAATACATTCAAATAT
GTATCCGCTCATGAGACAATAACCCTGATAAATGCTTCAATAATATTGAAAAAGGAAGAGTCCTGAGGCG
GAAAGAACCAGCTGTGGAATGTGTGTCAGTTAGGGTGTGGAAAGTCCCCAGGCTCCCCAGCAGGCAGAAG
TATGCAAAGCATGCATCTCAATTAGTCAGCAACCAGGTGTGGAAAGTCCCCAGGCTCCCCAGCAGGCAGA
AGTATGCAAAGCATGCATCTCAATTAGTCAGCAACCATAGTCCCGCCCCTAACTCCGCCCATCCCGCCCC
TAACTCCGCCCAGTTCCGCCCATTCTCCGCCCCATGGCTGACTAATTTTTTTTATTTATGCAGAGGCCGA
GGCCGCCTCGGCCTCTGAGCTATTCCAGAAGTAGTGAGGAGGCTTTTTTGGAGGCCTAGGCTTTTGCAAA
GATCGATCAAGAGACAGGATGAGGATCGTTTCGCATGATTGAACAAGATGGATTGCACGCAGGTTCTCCG
GCCGCTTGGGTGGAGAGGCTATTCGGCTATGACTGGGCACAACAGACAATCGGCTGCTCTGATGCCGCCG
TGTTCCGGCTGTCAGCGCAGGGGCGCCCGGTTCTTTTTGTCAAGACCGACCTGTCCGGTGCCCTGAATGA
ACTGCAAGACGAGGCAGCGCGGCTATCGTGGCTGGCCACGACGGGCGTTCCTTGCGCAGCTGTGCTCGAC
GTTGTCACTGAAGCGGGAAGGGACTGGCTGCTATTGGGCGAAGTGCCGGGGCAGGATCTCCTGTCATCTC
ACCTTGCTCCTGCCGAGAAAGTATCCATCATGGCTGATGCAATGCGGCGGCTGCATACGCTTGATCCGGC
TACCTGCCCATTCGACCACCAAGCGAAACATCGCATCGAGCGAGCACGTACTCGGATGGAAGCCGGTCTT
GTCGATCAGGATGATCTGGACGAAGAGCATCAGGGGCTCGCGCCAGCCGAACTGTTCGCCAGGCTCAAGG
CGAGCATGCCCGACGGCGAGGATCTCGTCGTGACCCATGGCGATGCCTGCTTGCCGAATATCATGGTGGA
AAATGGCCGCTTTTCTGGATTCATCGACTGTGGCCGGCTGGGTGTGGCGGACCGCTATCAGGACATAGCG
TTGGCTACCCGTGATATTGCTGAAGAGCTTGGCGGCGAATGGGCTGACCGCTTCCTCGTGCTTTACGGTA
TCGCCGCTCCCGATTCGCAGCGCATCGCCTTCTATCGCCTTCTTGACGAGTTCTTCTGAGCGGGACTCTG
GGGTTCGAAATGACCGACCAAGCGACGCCCAACCTGCCATCACGAGATTTCGATTCCACCGCCGCCTTCT
ATGAAAGGTTGGGCTTCGGAATCGTTTTCCGGGACGCCGGCTGGATGATCCTCCAGCGCGGGGATCTCAT
GCTGGAGTTCTTCGCCCACCCTAGGGGGAGGCTAACTGAAACACGGAAGGAGACAATACCGGAAGGAACC
CGCGCTATGACGGCAATAAAAAGACAGAATAAAACGCACGGTGTTGGGTCGTTTGTTCATAAACGCGGGG
TTCGGTCCCAGGGCTGGCACTCTGTCGATACCCCACCGAGACCCCATTGGGGCCAATACGCCCGCGTTTC
TTCCTTTTCCCCACCCCACCCCCCAAGTTCGGGTGAAGGCCCAGGGCTCGCAGCCAACGTCGGGGCGGCA
GGCCCTGCCATAGCCTCAGGTTACTCATATATACTTTAGATTGATTTAAAACTTCATTTTTAATTTAAAA
GGATCTAGGTGAAGATCCTTTTTGATAATCTCATGACCAAAATCCCTTAACGTGAGTTTTCGTTCCACTG
AGCGTCAGACCCCGTAGAAAAGATCAAAGGATCTTCTTGAGATCCTTTTTTTCTGCGCGTAATCTGCTGC
TTGCAAACAAAAAAACCACCGCTACCAGCGGTGGTTTGTTTGCCGGATCAAGAGCTACCAACTCTTTTTC
CGAAGGTAACTGGCTTCAGCAGAGCGCAGATACCAAATACTGTCCTTCTAGTGTAGCCGTAGTTAGGCCA
CCACTTCAAGAACTCTGTAGCACCGCCTACATACCTCGCTCTGCTAATCCTGTTACCAGTGGCTGCTGCC
AGTGGCGATAAGTCGTGTCTTACCGGGTTGGACTCAAGACGATAGTTACCGGATAAGGCGCAGCGGTCGG
GCTGAACGGGGGGTTCGTGCACACAGCCCAGCTTGGAGCGAACGACCTACACCGAACTGAGATACCTACA
GCGTGAGCTATGAGAAAGCGCCACGCTTCCCGAAGGGAGAAAGGCGGACAGGTATCCGGTAAGCGGCAGG
GTCGGAACAGGAGAGCGCACGAGGGAGCTTCCAGGGGGAAACGCCTGGTATCTTTATAGTCCTGTCGGGT
TTCGCCACCTCTGACTTGAGCGTCGATTTTTGTGATGCTCGTCAGGGGGGCGGAGCCTATGGAAAAACGC
CAGCAACGCGGCCTTTTTACGGTTCCTGGCCTTTTGCTGGCCTTTTGCTCACATGTTCTTTCCTGCGTTA
TCCCCTGATTCTGTGGATAACCGTATTACCGCCATGCAT
